>Addgene plasmid #125057 | pKmK.T5 | addgene full sequence | sequence record 244829 | Addgene NGS Result
TCGGTCTCAATCCGTGCATCATTGACCTTTCTAATGAAACCACACGTGAATTAAAGGAAAGCGCGCAGCA
GCAGCAGCAGCTTTTCTTTCCTTCTTCAAATCATACCTTTTCTCTATTTCAACGTTCTTTTCATTTCACC
ATGAAATGAGTTGAATTGTTGCTTTGAGTTTACGACGATACATAAATATTAATTAAAATACGAAAAATAC
ACAGCTGTGAGACCAGACCAATAAAAAACGCCCGGCGGCAACCGAGCGTTCTGAACAAATCCAGATGGAG
TTCTGAGGTCATTACTGGATCTATCAACAGGAGTCCAAGCGAGCTCGATATCAAATTACGCCCCGCCCTG
CCACTCATCGCAGTACTGTTGTAATTCATTAAGCATTCTGCCGACATGGAAGCCATCACAAACGGCATGA
TGAACCTGAATCGCCAGCGGCATCAGCACCTTGTCGCCTTGCGTATAATATTTGCCCATGGTGAAAACGG
GGGCGAAGAAGTTGTCCATATTGGCCACGTTTAAATCAAAACTGGTGAAACTCACCCAGGGATTGGCTGA
AACGAAAAACATATTCTCAATAAACCCTTTAGGGAAATAGGCCAGGTTTTCACCGTAACACGCCACATCT
TGCGAATATATGTGTAGAAACTGCCGGAAATCGTCGTGGTATTCACTCCAGAGCGATGAAAACGTTTCAG
TTTGCTCATGGAAAACGGTGTAACAAGGGTGAACACTATCCCATATCACCAGCTCACCGTCTTTCATTGC
CATACGAAATTCCGGATGAGCATTCATCAGGCGGGCAAGAATGTGAATAAAGGCCGGATAAAACTTGTGC
TTATTTTTCTTTACGGTCTTTAAAAAGGCCGTAATATCCAGCTGAACGGTCTGGTTATAGGTACATTGAG
CAACTGACTGAAATGCCTCAAAATGTTCTTTACGATGCCATTGGGATATATCAACGGTGGTATATCCAGT
GATTTTTTTCTCCATTTTAGCTTCCTTAGCTCCTGAAAATCTCGATAACTCAAAAAATACGCCCGGTAGT
GATCTTATTTCATTATGGTGAAAGTTGGAACCTCTTACGTGCCCGATCAATCATGACCAAAATCCCTTAA
CGTGAGTTTTCGTTCCACTGAGCGTCAGACCCCGTAGAAAAGATCAAAGGATCTTCTTGAGATCCTTTTT
TTCTGCGCGTAATCTGCTGCTTGCAAACAAAAAAACCACCGCTACCAGCGGTGGTTTGTTTGCCGGATCA
AGAGCTACCAACTCTTTTTCCGAAGGTAACTGGCTTCAGCAGAGCGCAGATACCAAATACTGTTCTTCTA
GTGTAGCCGTAGTTAGGCCACCACTTCAAGAACTCTGTAGCACCGCCTACATACCTCGCTCTGCTAATCC
TGTTACCAGTGGCTGCTGCCAGTGGCGATAAGTCGTGTCTTACCGGGTTGGACTCAAGACGATAGTTACC
GGATAAGGCGCAGCGGTCGGGCTGAACGGGGGGTTCGTGCACACAGCCCAGCTTGGAGCGAACGACCTAC
ACCGAACTGAGATACCTACAGCGTGAGCTATGAGAAAGCGCCACGCTTCCCGAAGGGAGAAAGGCGGACA
GGTATCCGGTAAGCGGCAGGGTCGGAACAGGAGAGCGCACGAGGGAGCTTCCAGGGGGAAACGCCTGGTA
TCTTTATAGTCCTGTCGGGTTTCGCCACCTCTGACTTGAGCGTCGATTTTTGTGATGCTCGTCAGGGGGG
CGGAGCCTATGGAAAAACGCCAGCAACGCGGCCTTTTTACGGTTCCTGGCCTTTTGCTGGCCTTTTGCTC
ACATGTTCTTTCCTGCGTTATCCCCTGATTCTGTGGATAACCGTAG
Features (pLannotate 1.2.2; 5 found; start..end, strand, type, name):
    186..201     +  promoter       p10 promoter (fragment): baculovirus promoter for expression in insect cells
    231..265     -  terminator     lambda t0 terminator: minimal transcription terminator from phage lambda (Scholtissek and Grosse, 1987)
    339..995     -  CDS            cat: CAT_ECOLX - Experimental evidence at protein level: Swiss-Prot protein existence level 1. This enzyme is an effector of chloramphenicol resistance in bacteria. From Escherichia coli. This protein is used as a marker in many commonly used cloning vectors, such as pACYC184.
    996..1093    -  promoter       cat promoter: promoter of the E. coli cat gene encoding chloramphenicol acetyltransferase
   1177..1765    +  rep_origin     ori: high-copy-number ColE1/pMB1/pBR322/pUC origin of replication
