[The description below was written by a language model from this plasmid's Addgene catalogue record and pLannotate feature annotations shown in this document.]
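Description:
pKmK.T5 is a small part-storage plasmid from a Kluyveromyces marxianus synthetic biology toolkit. It holds the PGK1 (PGK) terminator as a standardised "type 4" part in the yeast toolkit (YTK) Golden Gate format. It is built on the YTK001 entry vector, a minimal backbone of about 1.7 kb. The roughly 200 bp terminator fragment was inserted through BsmBI sites that were destroyed during cloning. According to the depositor, the insert is flanked by the YTK-compatible overhangs for a type 4 part. This lets it be released and ligated in a defined order with promoter and coding-sequence parts when assembling transcription units.

The sequenced record is 1,866 nt, consistent with backbone plus insert, and its annotation covers only the bacterial maintenance functions. These are a high-copy ColE1/pUC-type origin of replication and a chloramphenicol acetyltransferase (cat) gene driven by its own promoter and followed by a lambda t0 terminator, which gives chloramphenicol selection in E. coli. The annotation tool did not recognise the PGK1 terminator itself. The only call in that region is a 16 nt match labelled as a baculovirus p10 promoter fragment, which is almost certainly a chance similarity rather than a functional element.

No yeast origin, centromere or yeast selection marker is annotated, so although the plasmid is catalogued under yeast expression, it serves as a cloning-stage part donor rather than a vector maintained in yeast. Its intended use is to supply a transcription terminator for modular construction of expression cassettes for K. marxianus. The depositor notes minor differences between the sequencing result and the reference sequence that do not affect function.
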