Addgene plasmid #125057: pKmK.T5
Purpose: Storage plasmid for K.marxianus terminator; type 4 part
Depositing lab: John Morrissey. Depositing organization: University College Cork. Publication: Biological Parts for Kluyveromyces marxianus Synthetic Biology. Rajkumar AS, Varela JA, Juergens H, Daran JG, Morrissey JP. Front Bioeng Biotechnol. 2019 May 7;7:97. doi: 10.3389/fbioe.2019.00097. eCollection 2019. PubMed 31134195.
Backbone
  Vector backbone: YTK001
  Backbone manufacturer: Dueber lab, UC Berkeley
  Backbone size w/o insert (bp): 1667
  Vector type: Yeast Expression, Synthetic Biology
Growth in bacteria
  Bacterial resistance: Chloramphenicol, 25 μg/mL
  Growth temperature: 37°C
  Growth strain: DH5alpha
  Copy number: High Copy
Gene/Insert
  Gene/Insert name: PGK1 terminator (alt name: PGK terminator)
  Insert size (bp): 200
  Cloning method: Restriction Enzyme; 5′ cloning site BsmBI (destroyed during cloning); 3′ cloning site BsmBI (destroyed during cloning)
  Sequencing primers: 5′ tttgctggccttttgctc; 3′ catctggatttgttcagaacg
Terms and licenses: Academic/Nonprofit Terms; Industry Terms: Not Available to Industry
Depositor comments: Contains the appropriate YTK-compatible Golden Gate overhangs for a type 4 part Please note that the minor differences between the Addgene NGS results and depositor's annotated sequence do not affect the plasmid function.
How to cite: pKmK.T5 was a gift from John Morrissey (Addgene plasmid # 125057 ; http://n2t.net/addgene:125057 ; RRID:Addgene_125057)
